>Addgene plasmid #169464 | pTwist-SARS-CoV-2 Δ18 B.1.351v3 | addgene full sequence | sequence record 335487 | Addgene NGS Result
CAACGTGCTGGTCTGTGTGCTGGCCCATCACTTTGGCAAAGGCGGCCGCCATGTTTGTGTTCCTCGTTCT
CCTGCCCCTCGTTTCTTCCCAATGCGTGAACCTCACAACTAGAACGCAGCTCCCACCCGCTTACACGAAC
TCTTTTACTCGTGGAGTATACTATCCCGATAAAGTCTTTAGGTCCAGTGTCCTTCATTCTACTCAAGACC
TTTTCCTGCCATTCTTCTCAAATGTCACCTGGTTCCATGCTATCCACGTTTCTGGCACCAACGGAACTAA
ACGATTTGCTAATCCCGTCTTGCCATTTAACGATGGCGTATACTTTGCCTCAACGGAGAAGTCCAACATT
ATCCGGGGATGGATATTTGGCACCACCCTGGACTCCAAGACACAGTCTCTCCTCATTGTGAACAACGCCA
CCAATGTCGTCATCAAAGTCTGTGAATTTCAATTTTGTAACGATCCCTTTCTCGGGGTTTATTATCATAA
GAATAACAAGTCTTGGATGGAGTCAGAGTTCCGCGTTTACAGTTCCGCTAACAACTGTACTTTTGAGTAC
GTTTCCCAACCATTTCTCATGGATCTTGAAGGGAAGCAAGGCAACTTCAAGAATCTCCGCGAATTTGTGT
TTAAGAATATAGACGGCTACTTCAAAATTTATAGCAAGCATACCCCGATAAATCTGGTTCGGGATCTCCC
TCAAGGCTTCTCCGCGTTGGAACCCCTCGTGGACTTGCCGATTGGCATCAACATCACCCGGTTCCAAACC
CTTCATATAAGCTACCTCACGCCTGGCGACAGTAGTAGTGGTTGGACAGCGGGCGCAGCAGCCTACTATG
TGGGATATTTGCAACCACGCACCTTTCTTCTCAAATATAACGAAAACGGAACAATTACCGATGCCGTAGA
CTGTGCCCTCGATCCCCTGTCCGAAACTAAATGCACACTCAAGTCCTTCACAGTTGAGAAAGGCATATAC
CAAACCAGTAACTTCCGCGTCCAACCCACCGAATCCATTGTTCGATTCCCTAACATCACCAATTTGTGTC
CTTTCGGTGAAGTATTTAATGCCACTCGATTTGCATCAGTTTATGCCTGGAATCGCAAGCGAATATCAAA
TTGTGTTGCAGATTATAGTGTCCTGTATAATAGCGCATCATTCAGCACTTTTAAGTGTTATGGGGTCAGC
CCTACGAAATTGAATGACTTGTGTTTTACCAACGTTTACGCAGATTCTTTCGTCATACGCGGCGACGAAG
TCCGACAGATTGCACCGGGGCAAACCGGAAATATAGCAGACTATAATTATAAGTTGCCGGATGACTTCAC
CGGCTGCGTTATAGCATGGAACTCCAATAATCTCGATTCAAAAGTCGGCGGCAACTATAATTATCTTTAC
CGCCTGTTTCGCAAGTCAAATCTGAAGCCCTTTGAACGTGACATCTCCACCGAAATTTATCAAGCTGGCA
GCACCCCATGTAATGGAGTGAAAGGGTTTAACTGTTATTTTCCCCTTCAATCATACGGATTTCAACCAAC
ATATGGGGTGGGCTATCAACCATATCGGGTGGTAGTCTTGAGCTTTGAGCTGCTCCACGCACCGGCTACA
GTTTGCGGACCGAAGAAAAGCACTAACCTGGTGAAGAATAAATGTGTGAACTTCAACTTTAATGGGCTCA
CCGGAACAGGGGTGCTGACAGAATCAAACAAGAAATTTCTCCCTTTTCAACAATTTGGTAGAGACATTGC
CGATACCACAGATGCCGTCCGCGATCCGCAAACACTGGAAATCCTCGATATAACACCCTGTAGCTTCGGC
GGGGTCAGCGTGATAACTCCCGGAACGAACACATCCAACCAAGTGGCTGTCCTGTATCAAGGTGTCAACT
GTACCGAAGTCCCTGTGGCGATACACGCCGACCAACTGACACCCACCTGGAGAGTCTACTCAACAGGTTC
CAATGTCTTTCAAACTAGAGCGGGTTGTCTCATTGGCGCTGAGCATGTCAATAATTCATACGAATGTGAT
ATTCCTATTGGGGCAGGAATCTGTGCGTCTTATCAAACTCAAACGAACTCACCACGGCGCGCTCGCTCAG
TAGCCAGCCAGTCCATAATCGCCTATACCATGAGTCTCGGGGTTGAGAACTCCGTGGCTTATTCAAACAA
TTCCATCGCAATCCCAACTAACTTTACCATTAGCGTTACCACGGAAATCTTGCCCGTCAGCATGACTAAG
ACGAGCGTAGACTGTACGATGTATATCTGTGGGGATTCCACCGAGTGTAGCAACCTCTTGCTTCAATACG
GGTCTTTCTGTACTCAACTCAACCGAGCATTGACCGGAATTGCGGTCGAACAAGACAAGAATACCCAAGA
GGTGTTCGCACAAGTAAAGCAAATATACAAAACGCCGCCAATCAAAGATTTTGGCGGGTTTAATTTTAGC
CAAATACTGCCAGACCCATCTAAGCCTTCAAAACGCAGCTTTATCGAGGATCTGCTGTTCAACAAAGTTA
CGTTGGCTGACGCGGGTTTCATTAAGCAGTATGGGGATTGTTTGGGAGACATTGCGGCCCGCGACCTTAT
CTGTGCTCAAAAATTCAATGGGTTGACAGTTCTGCCCCCTCTGCTCACTGATGAGATGATTGCACAGTAT
ACATCAGCATTGTTGGCAGGAACCATTACATCCGGCTGGACTTTTGGCGCGGGTGCGGCCCTTCAAATAC
CTTTCGCTATGCAAATGGCTTACAGATTCAATGGGATTGGTGTCACGCAAAATGTATTGTATGAAAATCA
GAAGCTGATCGCTAATCAATTTAACAGCGCGATTGGCAAGATCCAAGATTCACTGTCAAGCACAGCGTCC
GCCCTCGGCAAACTCCAAGATGTTGTGAATCAAAACGCCCAGGCCCTGAATACCCTCGTGAAGCAACTGA
GTTCTAACTTCGGCGCAATCTCCAGCGTCCTCAACGACATATTGTCCAGACTTGATAAGGTGGAAGCCGA
GGTGCAAATTGATCGGCTCATCACAGGCAGGCTCCAGTCACTCCAAACTTATGTGACACAACAGTTGATC
CGGGCTGCTGAGATACGAGCAAGCGCCAACCTGGCCGCCACTAAAATGTCAGAGTGCGTGCTCGGGCAGT
CCAAACGGGTTGACTTTTGTGGCAAGGGCTATCACTTGATGTCCTTCCCCCAATCCGCCCCACATGGAGT
GGTCTTTCTCCACGTCACTTATGTCCCTGCTCAAGAGAAGAACTTTACGACAGCTCCAGCAATCTGTCAC
GATGGCAAAGCGCACTTTCCCAGGGAAGGCGTTTTCGTCAGTAATGGCACGCATTGGTTTGTGACCCAAA
GGAATTTCTATGAACCCCAAATCATAACCACTGACAATACATTTGTCTCAGGCAACTGTGATGTGGTCAT
TGGGATCGTGAACAACACGGTATATGATCCCCTGCAACCCGAGTTGGATAGCTTCAAAGAGGAATTGGAT
AAATACTTTAAGAATCATACTTCACCCGATGTTGATCTCGGGGACATATCAGGAATAAATGCAAGTGTCG
TCAACATTCAGAAAGAGATTGATCGCCTTAATGAGGTCGCCAAGAACTTGAATGAATCTTTGATCGACTT
GCAAGAACTGGGCAAATACGAACAATATATTAAATGGCCCTGGTACATTTGGTTGGGCTTTATCGCCGGA
CTTATAGCTATCGTTATGGTCACAATTATGTTGTGCTGTATGACTAGCTGTTGTTCCTGCTTGAAAGGAT
GTTGCAGTTGCGGATCTTGTTGTAAATAAAGGATCCTCTAGAAGTTGTCTCCTCCTGCACTGACTGACTG
ATACAATCGATTTCTGGATCCGCAGGCCTAATCAACCTCTGGATTACAAAATTTGTGAAAGATTGACTGG
TATTCTTAACTATGTTGCTCCTTTTACGCTATGTGGATACGCTGCTTTAATGCCTTTGTATCATGCTATT
GCTTCCCGTATGGCTTTCATTTTCTCCTCCTTGTATAAATCCTGGTTGCTGTCTCTTTATGAGGAGTTGT
GGCCCGTTGTCAGGCAACGTGGCGTGGTGTGCACTGTGTTTGCTGACGCAACCCCCACTGGTTGGGGCAT
TGCCACCACCTGTCAGCTCCTTTCCGGGACTTTCGCTTTCCCCCTCCCTATTGCCACGGCGGAACTCATC
GCCGCCTGCCTTGCCCGCTGCTGGACAGGGGCTCGGCTGTTGGGCACTGACAATTCCGTGGTGTTGTCGG
GGAAGCTGACGTCCTTTCCATGGCTGCTCGCCTGTGTTGCCACCTGGATTCTGCGCGGGACGTCCTTCTG
CTACGTCCCTTCGGCCCTCAATCCAGCGGACCTTCCTTCCCGCGGCCTGCTGCCGGCTCTGCGGCCTCTT
CCGCGTCTTCGCCTTCGCCCTCAGACGAGTCGGATCTCCCTTTGGGCCGCCTCCCCGCCTGTCTAGCTTG
ACTGACTGAGATACAGCGTACCTTCAGCTCACAGACATGATAAGATACATTGATGAGTTTGGACAAACCA
CAACTAGAATGCAGTGAAAAAAATGCTTTATTTGTGAAATTTGTGATGCTATTGCTTTATTTGTAACCAT
TATAAGCTGCAATAAACAAGTTAACAACAACAATTGCATTCATTTTATGTTTCAGGTTCAGGGGGAGGTG
TGGGAGGTTTTTTAAAGCAAGTAAAACCTCTACAAATGTGGTATTGGCCCATCTCTATCGGTATCGTAGC
ATAACCCCTTGGGGCCTCTAAACGGGTCTTGAGGGGTTTTTTGTGCCCCTCGGGCCGGATTGCTATCTAC
CGGCATTGGCGCAGAAAAAAATGCCTGATGCGACGCTGCGCGTCTTATACTCCCACATATGCCAGATTCA
GCAACGGATACGGCTTCCCCAACTTGCCCACTTCCATACGTGTCCTCCTTACCAGAAATTTATCCTTAAG
GTCGTCAGCTATCCTGCAGGCGATCTCTCGATTTCGATCAAGACATTCCTTTAATGGTCTTTTCTGGACA
CCACTAGGGGTCAGAAGTAGTTCATCAAACTTTCTTCCCTCCCTAATCTCATTGGTTACCTTGGGCTATC
GAAACTTAATTAAGCGATCTGCATCTCAATTAGTCAGCAACCATAGTCCCGCCCCTAACTCCGCCCATCC
CGCCCCTAACTCCGCCCAGTTCCGCCCATTCTCCGCCCCATCGCTGACTAATTTTTTTTATTTATGCAGA
GGCCGAGGCCGCCTCGGCCTCTGAGCTATTCCAGAAGTAGTGAGGAGGCTTTTTTGGAGGCCTAGGCTTT
TGCAAAGGAGGTAGCCAACATGATTGAACAAGATGGATTGCACGCAGGTTCTCCCGCCGCTTGGGTGGAG
AGGCTATTCGGCTATGACTGGGCACAACAGACAATCGGCTGCTCTGATGCCGCCGTGTTCCGGCTGTCAG
CGCAGGGGCGCCCGGTTCTTTTTGTCAAGACCGACCTGTCCGGTGCCCTGAATGAACTCCAGGACGAGGC
AGCGCGGCTATCGTGGCTGGCCACGACGGGCGTTCCTTGCGCAGCTGTGCTCGACGTTGTCACTGAAGCG
GGAAGGGACTGGCTGCTATTGGGCGAAGTGCCGGGGCAGGATCTCCTGTCATCTCACCTTGCTCCTGCCG
AGAAAGTATCCATCATGGCTGATGCAATGCGGCGGCTGCATACGCTTGATCCGGCTACCTGCCCATTCGA
CCACCAAGCGAAACATCGCATCGAGCGAGCACGTACTCGGATGGAAGCCGGTCTTGTCGATCAGGATGAT
CTGGACGAAGAGCATCAGGGGCTCGCGCCAGCCGAACTGTTCGCCAGGCTCAAGGCGCGGATGCCCGACG
GCGAGGATCTCGTCGTGACCCACGGCGATGCCTGCTTGCCGAATATCATGGTGGAAAATGGCCGCTTTTC
TGGATTCATCGACTGTGGCCGGCTGGGTGTGGCGGACCGCTATCAGGACATAGCGTTGGCTACCCGTGAT
ATTGCTGAAGAGCTTGGCGGCGAATGGGCTGACCGCTTCCTCGTGCTTTACGGTATCGCCGCTCCCGATT
CGCAGCGCATCGCCTTCTATCGCCTTCTTGACGAGTTCTTCTAGTATGTAAGCCCTGTGCCTTCTAGTTG
CCAGCCATCTGTTGTTTGCCCCTCCCCCGTGCCTTCCTTGACCCTGGAAGGTGCCACTCCCACTGTCCTT
TCCTAATAAAATGAGGAAATTGCATCGCATTGTCTGAGTAGGTGTCATTCTATTCTGGGGGGTGGGGTGG
GGCAGGACAGCAAGGGGGAGGATTGGGAAGACAATAGCAGGCATGCTGGGGATGCGGTGGGCTCTATGGT
TAATTAACCAGTCAAGTCAGCTACTTGGCGAGATCGACTTGTCTGGGTTTCGACTACGCTCAGAATTGCG
TCAGTCAAGTTCGATCTGGTCCTTGCTATTGCACCCGTTCTCCGATTACGAGTTTCATTTAAATCATGTG
AGCAAAAGGCCAGCAAAAGGCCAGGAACCGTAAAAAGGCCGCGTTGCTGGCGTTTTTCCATAGGCTCCGC
CCCCCTGACGAGCATCACAAAAATCGACGCTCAAGTCAGAGGTGGCGAAACCCGACAGGACTATAAAGAT
ACCAGGCGTTTCCCCCTGGAAGCTCCCTCGTGCGCTCTCCTGTTCCGACCCTGCCGCTTACCGGATACCT
GTCCGCCTTTCTCCCTTCGGGAAGCGTGGCGCTTTCTCATAGCTCACGCTGTAGGTATCTCAGTTCGGTG
TAGGTCGTTCGCTCCAAGCTGGGCTGTGTGCACGAACCCCCCGTTCAGCCCGACCGCTGCGCCTTATCCG
GTAACTATCGTCTTGAGTCCAACCCGGTAAGACACGACTTATCGCCACTGGCAGCAGCCACTGGTAACAG
GATTAGCAGAGCGAGGTATGTAGGCGGTGCTACAGAGTTCTTGAAGTGGTGGCCTAACTACGGCTACACT
AGAAGAACAGTATTTGGTATCTGCGCTCTGCTGAAGCCAGTTACCTTCGGAAAAAGAGTTGGTAGCTCTT
GATCCGGCAAACAAACCACCGCTGGTAGCGGTGGTTTTTTTGTTTGCAAGCAGCAGATTACGCGCAGAAA
AAAAGGATCTCAAGAAGATCCTTTGATCTTTTCTACGGGGTCTGACGCTCAGTGGAACGAAAACTCACGT
TAAGGGATTTTGGTCATGAGATTATCAAAAAGGATCTTCACCTAGATCCTTTTAAATTAAAAATGAAGTT
TTAAATCAATCTAAAGTATATATGAGTAAACTTGGTCTGACAGTTACCAATGCTTAATCAGTGAGGCACC
TATCTCAGCGATCTGTCTATTTCGTTCATCCATAGTTGCATTTAAATTTCCGAACTCTCCAAGGCCCTCG
TCGGAAAATCTTCAAACCTTTCGTCCGATCCATCTTGCAGGCTACCTCTCGAACGAACTATCGCAAGTCT
CTTGGCCGGCCTTGCGCCTTGGCTATTGCTTGGCAGCGCCTATCGCCAGGTATTACTCCAATCCCGAATA
TCCGAGATCGGGATCACCCGAGAGAAGTTCAACCTACATCCTCAATCCCGATCTATCCGAGATCCGAGGA
ATATCGAAATCGGGGCGCGCCTGGTGTACCGAGAACGATCCTCTCAGTGCGAGTCTCGACGATCCATATC
GTTGCTTGGCAGTCAGCCAGTCGGAATCCAGCTTGGGACCCAGGAAGTCCAATCGTCAGATATTGTACTC
AAGCCTGGTCACGGCAGCGTACCGATCTGTTTAAACCTAGATATTGATAGTCTGATCGGTCAACGTATAA
TCGAGTCCTAGCTTTTGCAAACATCTATCAAGAGACAGGATCAGCAGGAGGCTTTCGCATGAGTATTCAA
CATTTCCGTGTCGCCCTTATTCCCTTTTTTGCGGCATTTTGCCTTCCTGTTTTTGCTCACCCAGAAACGC
TGGTGAAAGTAAAAGATGCTGAAGATCAGTTGGGTGCGCGAGTGGGTTACATCGAACTGGATCTCAACAG
CGGTAAGATCCTTGAGAGTTTTCGCCCCGAAGAACGCTTTCCAATGATGAGCACTTTTAAAGTTCTGCTA
TGTGGCGCGGTATTATCCCGTATTGACGCCGGGCAAGAGCAACTCGGTCGCCGCATACACTATTCTCAGA
ATGACTTGGTTGAGTATTCACCAGTCACAGAAAAGCATCTTACGGATGGCATGACAGTAAGAGAATTATG
CAGTGCTGCCATAACCATGAGTGATAACACTGCGGCCAACTTACTTCTGACAACGATTGGAGGACCGAAG
GAGCTAACCGCTTTTTTGCACAACATGGGGGATCATGTAACTCGCCTTGATCGTTGGGAACCGGAGCTGA
ATGAAGCCATACCAAACGACGAGCGTGACACCACGATGCCTGTAGCAATGGCAACAACCTTGCGTAAACT
ATTAACTGGCGAACTACTTACTCTAGCTTCCCGGCAACAGTTGATAGACTGGATGGAGGCGGATAAAGTT
GCAGGACCACTTCTGCGCTCGGCCCTTCCGGCTGGCTGGTTTATTGCTGATAAATCTGGAGCCGGTGAGC
GTGGGTCTCGCGGTATCATTGCAGCACTGGGGCCAGATGGTAAGCCCTCCCGTATCGTAGTTATCTACAC
GACGGGGAGTCAGGCAACTATGGATGAACGAAATAGACAGATCGCTGAGATAGGTGCCTCACTGATTAAG
CATTGGTAACCGATTCTAGGTGCATTGGCGCAGAAAAAAATGCCTGATGCGACGCTGCGCGTCTTATACT
CCCACATATGCCAGATTCAGCAACGGATACGGCTTCCCCAACTTGCCCACTTCCATACGTGTCCTCCTTA
CCAGAAATTTATCCTTAAGATCCCGAATCGTTTAAACTCGACTCTGGCTCTATCGAATCTCCGTCGTTTC
GAGCTTACGCGAACAGCCGTGGCGCTCATTTGCTCGTCGGGCATCGAATCTCGTCAGCTATCGTCAGCTT
ACCTTTTTGGCAGCGATCGCGGCTCCCGACATCTTGGACCATTAGCTCCACAGGTATCTTCTTCCCTCTA
GTGGTCATAACAGCAGCTTCAGCTACCTCTCAATTCAAAAAACCCCTCAAGACCCGTTTAGAGGCCCCAA
GGGGTTATGCTATCAATCGTTGCGTTACACACACAAAAAACCAACACACATCCATCTTCGATGGATAGCG
ATTTTATTATCTAACTGCTGATCGAGTGTAGCCAGATCTAGTAATCAATTACGGGGTCATTAGTTCATAG
CCCATATATGGAGTTCCGCGTTACATAACTTACGGTAAATGGCCCGCCTGGCTGACCGCCCAACGACCCC
CGCCCATTGACGTCAATAATGACGTATGTTCCCATAGTAACGCCAATAGGGACTTTCCATTGACGTCAAT
GGGTGGAGTATTTACGGTAAACTGCCCACTTGGCAGTACATCAAGTGTATCATATGCCAAGTACGCCCCC
TATTGACGTCAATGACGGTAAATGGCCCGCCTGGCATTATGCCCAGTACATGACCTTATGGGACTTTCCT
ACTTGGCAGTACATCTACGTATTAGTCATCGCTATTACCATGCTGATGCGGTTTTGGCAGTACATCAATG
GGCGTGGATAGCGGTTTGACTCACGGGGATTTCCAAGTCTCCACCCCATTGACGTCAATGGGAGTTTGTT
TTGGCACCAAAATCAACGGGACTTTCCAAAATGTCGTAACAACTCCGCCCCATTGACGCAAATGGGCGGT
AGGCGTGTACGGTGGGAGGTCTATATAAGCAGAGCTGGTTTAGTGAACCGTCAGATCGCCTGGAGACGCC
ATCCACGCTGTTTTGACCTCCATAGAAGACACCGGGACCGATCCAGCCTCCCCTCGAAGCTTACATGTGG
TACCGAGCTCGGATCCTGAGAACTTCAGGGTGAGTCTATGGGACCCTTGATGTTTTCTTTCCCCTTCTTT
TCTATGGTTAAGTTCATGTCATAGGAAGGGGAGAAGTAACAGGGTACACATATTGACCAAATCAGGGTAA
TTTTGCATTTGTAATTTTAAAAAATGCTTTCTTCTTTTAATATACTTTTTTGTTTATCTTATTTCTAATA
CTTTCCCTAATCTCTTTCTTTCAGGGCAATAATGATACAATGTATCATGCCTCTTTGCACCATTCTAAAG
AATAACAGTGATAATTTCTGGGTTAAGGCAATAGCAATATTTCTGCATATAAATATTTCTGCATATAAAT
TGTAACTGATGTAAGAGGTTTCATATTGCTAATAGCAGCTACAATCCAGCTACCATTCTGCTTTTATTTT
ATGGTTGGGATAAGGCTGGATTATTCTGAGTCCAAGCTAGGCCCTTTTGCTAATCATGTTCATACCTCTT
ATCTTCCTCCCACAGCTCCTGGG
Features (pLannotate 1.2.2; 21 found; start..end, strand, type, name):
     51..3806    +  CDS            S: SPIKE_SARS2 - Experimental evidence at protein level: Swiss-Prot protein existence level 1. [Spike glycoprotein]: May down-regulate host tetherin (BST2) by lysosomal degradation, thereby counteracting its antiviral activity. From Severe acute respiratory syndrome coronavirus 2 (2019-nCoV) (SARS-CoV-2).
   3880..4468    +  misc_feature   WPRE: woodchuck hepatitis virus posttranscriptional regulatory element
   4521..4642    -  polyA_signal   SV40 poly(A) signal: SV40 polyadenylation signal
   4665..4734    -  CDS            large T antigen (fragment): large T antigen from SV40 (simian virus 40)
   4757..4803    +  terminator     T7 terminator: transcription terminator for bacteriophage T7 RNA polymerase
   4833..4969    +  terminator     rrnG terminator: transcription terminator from the E. coli ribosomal RNA rrnG operon (Albrechtsen et al., 1991)
   5014..5085    +  misc_feature   3' β-globin insulator: insulator downstream of the human β-globin locus (Farrell et al., 2002)
   5130..5326    +  promoter       SV40 promoter: SV40 early promoter
   5340..6131    +  CDS            neo: KKA2_KLEPN - Also known as kan, nptII. Experimental evidence at protein level: Swiss-Prot protein existence level 1. Resistance to kanamycin, neomycin, paromomycin, ribostamycin, butirosin and gentamicin B. From Klebsiella pneumoniae.
   6145..6369    +  polyA_signal   bGH poly(A) signal: bovine growth hormone polyadenylation signal
   6565..7153    -  rep_origin     ori: high-copy-number ColE1/pMB1/pBR322/pUC origin of replication
   7325..7389    -  CDS            bla(M) (fragment): β-lactamase lacking the signal sequence; bla(M); allows cytosolic expression of β-lactamase
   7899..8759    +  CDS            AmpR: β-lactamase; bla; confers resistance to ampicillin, carbenicillin, and related antibiotics
   8772..8908    +  terminator     rrnG terminator: transcription terminator from the E. coli ribosomal RNA rrnG operon (Albrechtsen et al., 1991)
   9060..9131    +  misc_feature   5' β-globin insulator: insulator upstream of the human β-globin locus (Farrell et al., 2002)
   9136..9182    -  terminator     T7 terminator: transcription terminator for bacteriophage T7 RNA polymerase
   9200..9248    -  polyA_signal   poly(A) signal: synthetic polyadenylation signal
   9329..9632    +  enhancer       CMV enhancer: human cytomegalovirus immediate early enhancer
   9705..9722    -  promoter       CMV promoter (fragment): human cytomegalovirus (CMV) immediate early promoter
   9785..9836    +  promoter       CMVd2 promoter: truncated human cytomegalovirus (CMV) immediate early promoter that yields moderately reduced expression relative to the full-length promoter
   9970..10445   +  intron         β-globin intron: internally truncated intron from human β-globin
