[The description below was written by a language model from this plasmid's Addgene catalogue record and pLannotate feature annotations shown in this document.]
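Description:
pTwist-SARS-CoV-2 Δ18 B.1.351v3 is a mammalian expression plasmid on the pTwist backbone that encodes the spike glycoprotein of the SARS-CoV-2 B.1.351 lineage (the "v3" version of this variant in the depositor's nomenclature), truncated to remove the last 18 C-terminal amino acids. It is propagated in E. coli through a high-copy ColE1/pUC-type origin and selected with ampicillin via a full-length β-lactamase gene. The annotated sequence also carries a separate SV40 early promoter–neo–bGH poly(A) cassette, which would in principle permit G418 selection in mammalian cells, although the record does not mention that use.

In the circular map, the spike open reading frame is preceded by a CMV enhancer, CMV promoter elements (annotated only as a short fragment and a truncated CMVd2 form) and an internally truncated human β-globin intron, which typically improves mRNA processing and expression. Downstream lie a WPRE, which enhances transcript stability and export, and an SV40 polyadenylation region that is annotated on the reverse strand. The expression unit is bracketed by β-globin insulator elements, T7 and rrnG transcription terminators and a synthetic poly(A) signal, features that isolate it from transcription arising elsewhere in the backbone.

The stated purpose is pseudovirus production: the plasmid supplies the variant spike as the envelope protein. Truncating the cytoplasmic tail is a common modification to improve spike incorporation into pseudotyped particles. The associated study examined the escape of SARS-CoV-2 variants from neutralization by vaccine-induced antibodies. The specific amino-acid substitutions that define the v3 version are not listed in the record.
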