Addgene plasmid #169464: pTwist-SARS-CoV-2 Δ18 B.1.351v3
Purpose: Encodes SARS-CoV-2 B.1.351v3 Spike Protein lacking 18 C-terminal amino acids for pseudovirus production
Depositing lab: Alejandro Balazs. Depositing organization: Massachusetts General Hospital. Publication: Multiple SARS-CoV-2 variants escape neutralization by vaccine-induced humoral immunity. Garcia-Beltran WF, Lam EC, St Denis K, Nitido AD, Garcia ZH, Hauser BM, Feldman J, Pavlovic MN, Gregory DJ, Poznansky MC, Sigal A, Schmidt AG, Iafrate AJ, Naranbhai V, Balazs AB. Cell. 2021 Mar 12. pii: S0092-8674(21)00298-1. doi: 10.1016/j.cell.2021.03.013. PubMed 33743213.
Backbone
  Vector backbone: pTwist
  Vector type: Mammalian Expression
Growth in bacteria
  Bacterial resistance: Ampicillin, 100 μg/mL
  Growth temperature: 37°C
  Growth strain: DH5alpha
  Copy number: Unknown
Gene/Insert
  Gene/Insert name: SARS-CoV-2 B.1.351v3 Spike truncated to remove 18 amino acids
  Entrez Gene: S (a.k.a. GU280_gp02, spike glycoprotein)
Terms and licenses: Academic/Nonprofit Terms; Industry Terms: Not Available to Industry
How to cite: pTwist-SARS-CoV-2 Δ18 B.1.351v3 was a gift from Alejandro Balazs (Addgene plasmid # 169464 ; http://n2t.net/addgene:169464 ; RRID:Addgene_169464)
